>Addgene plasmid #17154 | M17 ptwhh-IGFP65C | addgene partial sequence | sequence record 22937 | SP6 5'-ATTTAGGTGACACTATAG-3'
CTGAAGAACTTCAAGGTGAAGTTTGGGGACCCTTGATTGTTCTTTCTTTTTCGCTATTGTAAAATTCATG
TTATATGGAGGGGGCAAAGTTTTCAGGGTGTTGTTTAGAATGGGAAGATGTCCCTTGTATCACCATGGAC
CCTCATGATAATTTTGTTTCTTTCACTTTCTACTCTGTTGACAACCATTGTCTCCTCTTATTTTCTTTTC
ATTTTCTGTAACTTTTTCGTTAAACTTTAGCTTGCATTTGTAACGAATTTTTAAATTCACTTTTGTTTAT
TTGTCAGATTGTAAGTACTTTCTCTAATCACTTTTTTTTCAAGGCAATCAGGGTATATTATATTGTACTT
CAGCACAGTTTTAGAGAACAATTGTTATAATTAAATGATAAGGTAGAATATTTCTGCATATAAATTCTGG
CTGGCGTGGAAATATTCTTATTGGTAGAAACAACTACACCCTGGTCATCATCCTGCCTTTCTCTTTATGG
TTACAATGATATACACTGTTTGAGATGAGGATAAAATACTCTGAGTCCAAACCGGGCCCCTCTGCTAACC
ATGTTCATGCCTTCTTCTCTTTCCTACAGCTCCTGGGCAACGTGCTGGTTGTTGTGCTGTCTCATCATTT
TGGCAAAGAATTCCTCGACGGATCCCTCGACTCTAGAGGATCCCCGGGTACCGGTAGAAAAAATGAGTAA
AGGAGAAGAACTTTTCACTGGAGTTGTCCCAATTCTTGT
