[The description below was written by a language model from this plasmid's Addgene catalogue record.]
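Description:
M17 ptwhh-IGFP65C is a zebrafish transgenic reporter plasmid in which GFP expression is placed under the control of regulatory sequence from the tiggy-winkle hedgehog gene (twhh, now designated shhb). The record does not name the vector backbone, and no origin of replication or copy number is stated. What is recorded is that the plasmid is maintained in a standard E. coli cloning strain under ampicillin selection and that the insert was assembled by restriction enzyme cloning.

The payload consists of three parts arranged in series: about 5.2 kb of the Danio rerio twhh promoter, the roughly 640 bp second intron (IVS2) of the rabbit beta-globin gene, and an approximately 1 kb GFP cassette carrying the 65C variant of the fluorescent protein. Heterologous introns such as beta-globin IVS2 are commonly placed between a promoter and a reporter coding sequence because passage of the transcript through the splicing machinery tends to improve mRNA processing and expression from transgenes. In this case the depositor notes that the construct drives GFP in both the notochord and the floor plate, and attributes this dual pattern specifically to the presence of the intron. The construct therefore serves as a tissue-specific live reporter for axial midline structures in zebrafish embryos, useful for visualising notochord and floor-plate cells or for studying the regulation of hedgehog gene expression. The record does not state the delivery method, any polyadenylation signal, or any other regulatory elements, and no feature table is available to confirm the remaining plasmid architecture.
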