Addgene plasmid #17154: M17 ptwhh-IGFP65C
Depositing lab: Randall Moon. Depositing organization: University of Washington.
Backbone
  Vector backbone: NA
Growth in bacteria
  Bacterial resistance: Ampicillin, 100 μg/mL
  Growth temperature: 37°C
  Growth strain: DH5alpha
  Copy number: Unknown
Gene/Insert
  Gene/Insert name: twhh promoter (alt name: tiggy-winkle hedgehog)
  Species: D. rerio (zebrafish)
  Insert size (bp): 5200
  Entrez Gene: shhb (a.k.a. twh, twhh)
  Tag / fusion protein: b-globin intron, GFP (C terminal on backbone)
  Cloning method: Restriction Enzyme
  Sequencing primers: 5′ NA
Terms and licenses: Academic/Nonprofit Terms; Industry Terms: Not Available to Industry
Depositor comments: Insert: twhh promoter (5.2 Kb), rabbit Beta-globin intron 2 (IVS2, 640 bp), GFP (65C, 1Kb) Plasmid History: Source: zebrafish. Notes for Use: Gives both notochord and floor-plate specific expression of GFP, owing to having the intron present.
How to cite: M17 ptwhh-IGFP65C was a gift from Randall Moon (Addgene plasmid # 17154 ; http://n2t.net/addgene:17154 ; RRID:Addgene_17154)
